>Addgene plasmid #85761 | pET30ax | addgene full sequence | sequence record 177908 | Addgene NGS Result
ATCAAAGGATCTTCTTGAGATCCTTTTTTTCTGCGCGTAATCTGCTGCTTGCAAACAAAAAAACCACCGC
TACCAGCGGTGGTTTGTTTGCCGGATCAAGAGCTACCAACTCTTTTTCCGAAGGTAACTGGCTTCAGCAG
AGCGCAGATACCAAATACTGTCCTTCTAGTGTAGCCGTAGTTAGGCCACCACTTCAAGAACTCTGTAGCA
CCGCCTACATACCTCGCTCTGCTAATCCTGTTACCAGTGGCTGCTGCCAGTGGCGATAAGTCGTGTCTTA
CCGGGTTGGACTCAAGACGATAGTTACCGGATAAGGCGCAGCGGTCGGGCTGAACGGGGGGTTCGTGCAC
ACAGCCCAGCTTGGAGCGAACGACCTACACCGAACTGAGATACCTACAGCGTGAGCTATGAGAAAGCGCC
ACGCTTCCCGAAGGGAGAAAGGCGGACAGGTATCCGGTAAGCGGCAGGGTCGGAACAGGAGAGCGCACGA
GGGAGCTTCCAGGGGGAAACGCCTGGTATCTTTATAGTCCTGTCGGGTTTCGCCACCTCTGACTTGAGCG
TCGATTTTTGTGATGCTCGTCAGGGGGGCGGAGCCTATGGAAAAACGCCAGCAACGCGGCCTTTTTACGG
TTCCTGGCCTTTTGCTGGCCTTTTGCTCACATGTTCTTTCCTGCGTTATCCCCTGATTCTGTGGATAACC
GTATTACCGCCTTTGAGTGAGCTGATACCGCTCGCCGCAGCCGAACGACCGAGCGCAGCGAGTCAGTGAG
CGAGGAAGCGGAAGAGCGCCTGATGCGGTATTTTCTCCTTACGCATCTGTGCGGTATTTCACACCGCAAT
GGTGCACTCTCAGTACAATCTGCTCTGATGCCGCATAGTTAAGCCAGTATACACTCCGCTATCGCTACGT
GACTGGGTCATGGCTGCGCCCCGACACCCGCCAACACCCGCTGACGCGCCCTGACGGGCTTGTCTGCTCC
CGGCATCCGCTTACAGACAAGCTGTGACCGTCTCCGGGAGCTGCATGTGTCAGAGGTTTTCACCGTCATC
ACCGAAACGCGCGAGGCAGCTGCGGTAAAGCTCATCAGCGTGGTCGTGAAGCGATTCACAGATGTCTGCC
TGTTCATCCGCGTCCAGCTCGTTGAGTTTCTCCAGAAGCGTTAATGTCTGGCTTCTGATAAAGCGGGCCA
TGTTAAGGGCGGTTTTTTCCTGTTTGGTCACTGATGCCTCCGTGTAAGGGGGATTTCTGTTCATGGGGGT
AATGATACCGATGAAACGAGAGAGGATGCTCACGATACGGGTTACTGATGATGAACATGCCCGGTTACTG
GAACGTTGTGAGGGTAAACAACTGGCGGTATGGATGCGGCGGGACCAGAGAAAAATCACTCAGGGTCAAT
GCCAGCGCTTCGTTAATACAGATGTAGGTGTTCCACAGGGTAGCCAGCAGCATCCTGCGATGCAGATCCG
GAACATAATGGTGCAGGGCGCTGACTTCCGCGTTTCCAGACTTTACGAAACACGGAAACCGAAGACCATT
CATGTTGTTGCTCAGGTCGCAGACGTTTTGCAGCAGCAGTCGCTTCACGTTCGCTCGCGTATCGGTGATT
CATTCTGCTAACCAGTAAGGCAACCCCGCCAGCCTAGCCGGGTCCTCAACGACAGGAGCACGATCATGCG
CACCCGTGGGGCCGCCATGCCGGCGATAATGGCCTGCTTCTCGCCGAAACGTTTGGTGGCGGGACCAGTG
ACGAAGGCTTGAGCGAGGGCGTGCAAGATTCCGAATACCGCAAGCGACAGGCCGATCATCGTCGCGCTCC
AGCGAAAGCGGTCCTCGCCGAAAATGACCCAGAGCGCTGCCGGCACCTGTCCTACGAGTTGCATGATAAA
GAAGACAGTCATAAGTGCGGCGACGATAGTCATGCCCCGCGCCCACCGGAAGGAGCTGACTGGGTTGAAG
GCTCTCAAGGGCATCGGTCGAGATCCCGGTGCCTAATGAGTGAGCTAACTTACATTAATTGCGTTGCGCT
CACTGCCCGCTTTCCAGTCGGGAAACCTGTCGTGCCAGCTGCATTAATGAATCGGCCAACGCGCGGGGAG
AGGCGGTTTGCGTATTGGGCGCCAGGGTGGTTTTTCTTTTCACCAGTGAGACGGGCAACAGCTGATTGCC
CTTCACCGCCTGGCCCTGAGAGAGTTGCAGCAAGCGGTCCACGCTGGTTTGCCCCAGCAGGCGAAAATCC
TGTTTGATGGTGGTTAACGGCGGGATATAACATGAGCTGTCTTCGGTATCGTCGTATCCCACTACCGAGA
TGTCCGCACCAACGCGCAGCCCGGACTCGGTAATGGCGCGCATTGCGCCCAGCGCCATCTGATCGTTGGC
AACCAGCATCGCAGTGGGAACGATGCCCTCATTCAGCATTTGCATGGTTTGTTGAAAACCGGACATGGCA
CTCCAGTCGCCTTCCCGTTCCGCTATCGGCTGAATTTGATTGCGAGTGAGATATTTATGCCAGCCAGCCA
GACGCAGACGCGCCGAGACAGAACTTAATGGGCCCGCTAACAGCGCGATTTGCTGGTGACCCAATGCGAC
CAGATGCTCCACGCCCAGTCGCGTACCGTCTTCATGGGAGAAAATAATACTGTTGATGGGTGTCTGGTCA
GAGACATCAAGAAATAACGCCGGAACATTAGTGCAGGCAGCTTCCACAGCAATGGCATCCTGGTCATCCA
GCGGATAGTTAATGATCAGCCCACTGACGCGTTGCGCGAGAAGATTGTGCACCGCCGCTTTACAGGCTTC
GACGCCGCTTCGTTCTACCATCGACACCACCACGCTGGCACCCAGTTGATCGGCGCGAGATTTAATCGCC
GCGACAATTTGCGACGGCGCGTGCAGGGCCAGACTGGAGGTGGCAACGCCAATCAGCAACGACTGTTTGC
CCGCCAGTTGTTGTGCCACGCGGTTGGGAATGTAATTCAGCTCCGCCATCGCCGCTTCCACTTTTTCCCG
CGTTTTCGCAGAAACGTGGCTGGCCTGGTTCACCACGCGGGAAACGGTCTGATAAGAGACACCGGCATAC
TCTGCGACATCGTATAACGTTACTGGTTTCACATTCACCACCCTGAATTGACTCTCTTCCGGGCGCTATC
ATGCCATACCGCGAAAGGTTTTGCGCCATTCGATGGTGTCCGGGATCTCGACGCTCTCCCTTATGCGACT
CCTGCATTAGGAAGCAGCCCAGTAGTAGGTTGAGGCCGTTGAGCACCGCCGCCGCAAGGAATGGTGCATG
CAAGGAGATGGCGCCCAACAGTCCCCCGGCCACGGGGCCTGCCACCATACCCACGCCGAAACAAGCGCTC
ATGAGCCCGAAGTGGCGAGCCCGATCTTCCCCATCGGTGATGTCGGCGATATAGGCGCCAGCAACCGCAC
CTGTGGCGCCGGTGATGCCGGCCACGATGCGTCCGGCGTAGAGGATCGAGATCGATCTCGATCCCGCGAA
ATTAATACGACTCACTATAGGGGAATTGTGAGCGGATAACAATTCCCCTCTAGAAATAATTTTGTTTAAC
TTTAAGAAGGAGATATACATATGCACCATCATCATCATCATTCTTCTGGTCTGGTGCCACGCGGTTCTGG
TATGAAAGAAACCGCTGCTGCTAAATTCGAACGCCAGCACATGGACAGCCCAGATCCGAGATCTGCTAGC
GAATTCCCGCGGGGATCCCAATTCGAGCTCCGTCGACAAGCTTGCGGCCGCACTCGAGCACCACCACCAC
CACCACTGAGATCCGGCTGCTAACAAAGCCCGAAAGGAAGCTGAGTTGGCTGCTGCCACCGCTGAGCAAT
AACTAGCATAACCCCTTGGGGCCTCTAAACGGGTCTTGAGGGGTTTTTTGCTGAAAGGAGGAACTATATC
CGGATTGGCGAATGGG
[124 nt withheld, positions 3937-4060]
C
[91 nt withheld, positions 4062-4152]
A
[49 nt withheld, positions 4154-4202]
CCTTTGACGTTGGAGTCCACGTTCTTT
[37 nt withheld, positions 4230-4266]
ACCCTATCTCGGTCTATTCTTTTGATTTATAAGGGATTTTGCCGATTTCGGCCTATTGGTTAAAAAATGA
GCTGATTTAACAAAAATTTAACGCGAATTTTAACAAAATATTAACGCTTACAATTTAGGTGGCACTTTTC
GGGGAAATGTGCGCGGAACCCCTATTTGTTTATTTTTCTAAATACATTCAAATATGTATCCGCTCATGAA
TTAATTCTTAGAAAAACTCATCGAGCATCAAATGAAACTGCAATTTATTCATATCAGGATTATCAATACC
ATATTTTTGAAAAAGCCGTTTCTGTAATGAAGGAGAAAACTCACCGAGGCAGTTCCATAGGATGGCAAGA
TCCTGGTATCGGTCTGCGATTCCGACTCGTCCAACATCAATACAACCTATTAATTTCCCCTCGTCAAAAA
TAAGGTTATCAAGTGAGAAATCACCATGAGTGACGACTGAATCCGGTGAGAATGGCAAAAGTTTATGCAT
TTCTTTCCAGACTTGTTCAACAGGCCAGCCATTACGCTCGTCATCAAAATCACTCGCATCAACCAAACCG
TTATTCATTCGTGATTGCGCCTGAGCGAGACGAAATACGCGATCGCTGTTAAAAGGACAATTACAAACAG
GAATCGAATGCAACCGGCGCAGGAACACTGCCAGCGCATCAACAATATTTTCACCTGAATCAGGATATTC
TTCTAATACCTGGAATGCTGTTTTCCCGGGGATCGCAGTGGTGAGTAACCATGCATCATCAGGAGTACGG
ATAAAATGCTTGATGGTCGGAAGAGGCATAAATTCCGTCAGCCAGTTTAGTCTGACCATCTCATCTGTAA
CATCATTGGCAACGCTACCTTTGCCATGTTTCAGAAACAACTCTGGCGCATCGGGCTTCCCATACAATCG
ATAGATTGTCGCACCTGATTGCCCGACATTATCGCGAGCCCATTTATACCCATATAAATCAGCATCCATG
TTGGAATTTAATCGCGGCCTAGAGCAAGACGTTTCCCGTTGAATATGGCTCATAACACCCCTTGTATTAC
TGTTTATGTAAGCAGACAGTTTTATTGTTCATGACCAAAATCCCTTAACGTGAGTTTTCGTTCCACTGAG
CGTCAGACCCCGTAGAAAAG
Features (pLannotate 1.2.2; 19 found; start..end, strand, type, name):
     15..603     +  rep_origin     ori: high-copy-number ColE1/pMB1/pBR322/pUC origin of replication
    789..928     -  misc_feature   bom: basis of mobility region from pBR322
   1030..1221    -  CDS            rop: Rop protein, which maintains plasmids at low copy number; rop
   1238..1618    +  CDS            YPB1_ECOLX: Protein predicted: Swiss-Prot protein existence level 4. From Escherichia coli.
   1690..1981    -  CDS            TcR (fragment): tetracycline efflux protein; tet; confers resistance to tetracycline
   1996..2017    -  protein_bind   CAP binding site: CAP binding activates transcription in the presence of cAMP. E. coli catabolite activator protein
   2030..3112    -  CDS            lacI: lac repressor; lacI; The lac repressor binds to the lac operator to inhibit transcription in E. coli. This inhibition can be relieved by adding lactose or isopropyl-β-D-thiogalactopyranoside (IPTG).
   3113..3190    -  promoter       lacI promoter: lacI
   3198..3477    -  CDS            TcR (fragment): tetracycline efflux protein; tet; confers resistance to tetracycline
   3503..3521    +  promoter       T7 promoter: promoter for bacteriophage T7 RNA polymerase
   3522..3546    +  protein_bind   lac operator: The lac repressor binds to the lac operator to inhibit transcription in E. coli. This inhibition can be relieved by adding lactose or isopropyl-β-D-thiogalactopyranoside (IPTG). lac repressor encoded by lacI
   3561..3583    +  RBS            RBS: efficient ribosome binding site from bacteriophage T7 gene 10 (Olins and Rangwala, 1989)
   3645..3689    +  CDS            S-Tag: affinity and epitope tag derived from pancreatic ribonuclease A
   3769..3786    +  CDS            9xHis (fragment): 9xHis affinity tag
   3796..3845    +  CDS            SET1 (fragment): solubility-enhancement tag derived from T7 phage gene 10B
   3853..3900    +  terminator     T7 terminator: transcription terminator for bacteriophage T7 RNA polymerase
   3937..4365    +  rep_origin     f1 ori (sequence partly withheld): f1 bacteriophage origin of replication; arrow indicates direction of (+) strand synthesis
   4418..4475    +  promoter       AmpR promoter (fragment): bla
   4484..5299    -  CDS            KanR: aminoglycoside phosphotransferase; aph(3')-Ia; confers resistance to kanamycin in bacteria or G418 (Geneticin®) in eukaryotes
