[The description below was written by a language model from this plasmid's Addgene catalogue record and pLannotate feature annotations shown in this document.]
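Description:
pET30ax is an empty bacterial expression backbone derived from Novagen's pET-30a, differing from the parent only in its multiple cloning site according to the depositor. It is about 5.4 kb and is designed for producing recombinant proteins in E. coli with His tags available at both the N- and C-terminus. The plasmid replicates from a pBR322-type ColE1 origin accompanied by the bom mobility region and the rop gene, which together account for the low copy number recorded in the catalogue. It is selected with kanamycin through an aminoglycoside phosphotransferase (KanR) gene. An f1 origin is also present, allowing single-stranded DNA production with helper phage. Short annotated fragments of a tetracycline resistance gene and an AmpR promoter appear to be backbone remnants or partial matches rather than functional markers.

The expression cassette follows the standard pET arrangement. A T7 promoter is immediately followed by a lac operator, then the strong ribosome binding site from T7 gene 10, the tag and cloning region, and a T7 terminator. The plasmid-borne lacI gene, under its own promoter, supplies lac repressor so that transcription is held off until IPTG is added. Expression requires a host that provides T7 RNA polymerase. Within the coding region the annotation detects an S-Tag upstream of the cloning site and a His-tag stretch downstream of it. The N-terminal His tag stated in the catalogue was not separately annotated by the automated feature call. No insert is present; genes of interest are introduced by restriction cloning to make tagged fusions suitable for metal-affinity purification.
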