Addgene plasmid #85761: pET30ax
Purpose: (Empty Backbone) A bacterial expression vector with a His-tag at N and C-terminus.
Depositing lab: Lei Lu. Depositing organization: Nanyang Technological University (NTU). Publication: A ternary complex comprising transportin1, Rab8 and the ciliary targeting signal directs proteins to ciliary membranes. Madugula V, Lu L. J Cell Sci. 2016 Oct 15;129(20):3922-3934. Epub 2016 Sep 15. 10.1242/jcs.194019 PubMed 27633000.
Backbone
  Vector backbone: pET-30a
  Backbone manufacturer: Novagen
  Backbone size (bp): 5410
  Vector type: Bacterial Expression
  Promoter: T7 promoter
  Tag / fusion protein: His tag (N-term and C-term)
Growth in bacteria
  Bacterial resistance: Kanamycin, 50 μg/mL
  Growth temperature: 37°C
  Growth strain: DH5alpha
  Copy number: Low Copy
Gene/Insert
  Cloning method: Restriction Enzyme
  Sequencing primers: 5′ TAATACGACTCACTATAGGG; 3′ GCTAGTTATTGCTCAGCGG
Terms and licenses: Academic/Nonprofit Terms; Industry Terms: Not Available to Industry
Depositor comments: Differs from pET-30a (Novagen) in multiple cloning sites.
How to cite: pET30ax was a gift from Lei Lu (Addgene plasmid # 85761 ; http://n2t.net/addgene:85761 ; RRID:Addgene_85761)
